Addgene plasmid #170585: p667-UBC-PSKH2-V5-miniTurbo_IDG-K
Purpose: Gateway destination clone of PSKH2 (human) tagged with N-terminal miniTurbo-V5 for generating protein-proximity networks using proximity-dependent biotinylation proteomics
Depositing lab: Ben Major. Depositing organization: Washington University in Saint Louis.
Backbone
  Vector backbone: pDest663
  Backbone manufacturer: PEL
  Backbone size w/o insert (bp): 9019
  Vector type: Mammalian Expression, Lentiviral ; Gateway Destination
  Selectable markers: Puromycin
Growth in bacteria
  Bacterial resistance: Ampicillin, 100 μg/mL
  Growth temperature: 30°C
  Growth strain: DH10B
  Copy number: Low Copy
Gene/Insert
  Gene/Insert name: miniTurbo-V5-PSKH2 (alt name: miniTurbo-V5)
  Species: H. sapiens (human)
  Entrez Gene: PSKH2
  Promoter: Ubiquitin
  Tag / fusion protein: miniTurbo-V5 (C terminal on insert)
  Cloning method: Gateway Cloning
  Sequencing primers: 5′ TGAAGCTCCGGTTTTGAACT; 3′ AATAGACCCGTGAAGCTGATC
Terms and licenses: Academic/Nonprofit Terms; Industry Terms: Not Available to Industry
Depositor comments: These plasmids were generated as part of the Illuminating the Druggable Genome (IDG) program sponsored by the NIH Common Fund. The goal of this program is to identify, gather, and distribute information and resources for proteins that currently are not well-studied yet belong to commonly drug-targeted protein families: protein kinases, non-olfactory G-protein coupled receptors (GPCRs), and ion channels. The IDG program is designed to develop fundamental research tools for understudied proteins, elucidate their function, and disseminate the IDG-related resources and data to the greater scientific community. These lentiviral gateway destination plasmids were generated, as part of the Kinase-Data and Resource Generating Center (DRGC), using the single fragment or multisite gateway cloning technology. They were used for generating proteomics-based protein-interaction and protein-proximity networks that can be accessed through the kinase-DRGC website https://darkkinome.org/. Each plasmid has either an N- or C-terminal fusion protein (Flag/ V5/V5-miniTurbo/V5-TurboID/miniTurbo-V5/TurboID-V5) tagged understudied kinase driven under either a CMV or Ubiquitin (UBC) promoter. All inserts in the pENTR plasmids used to generate the deposited destination plasmids were end-sequenced and insert size validated prior to multi-site gateway cloning. The combined insert size of the single fragment or three fragment destination plasmids were confirmed by restriction digestion (BsrGI, and EcoRV for pDest667; BsrGI, EcoRV, and BstZ17I for pDest663; and BsrGI for pHAGE) and all plasmids were partially sequenced to ensure in-frame ORFs and fusion tags.
How to cite: p667-UBC-PSKH2-V5-miniTurbo_IDG-K was a gift from Ben Major (Addgene plasmid # 170585 ; http://n2t.net/addgene:170585 ; RRID:Addgene_170585)
