[The description below was written by a language model from this plasmid's Addgene catalogue record and pLannotate feature annotations shown in this document.]
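Description:
p667-UBC-PSKH2-V5-miniTurbo_IDG-K is a third-generation-style HIV-1 lentiviral expression clone built by multisite Gateway recombination to express the understudied human kinase PSKH2 fused to the miniTurbo biotin ligase. The lentiviral cassette begins with an RSV promoter driving a truncated 5' LTR, followed by the Ψ packaging signal with a gag fragment, the RRE for Rev-dependent RNA export, and the cPPT/CTS. It ends at a truncated 3' LTR followed by an SV40 poly(A) signal. Between these elements, the attB4, attB1, attB2 and attB3 recombination scars mark the three assembled modules: the human ubiquitin C promoter, the PSKH2 coding sequence, and miniTurbo. A WPRE downstream enhances transcript expression, and a mouse PGK promoter drives puromycin N-acetyltransferase for selecting transduced mammalian cells. In bacteria the plasmid carries AmpR and a ColE1/pUC-type origin, although the catalogue lists it as low copy. An f1 ori and an SV40 ori are also present.

The record is inconsistent on tag orientation and backbone. The purpose line and insert name describe an N-terminal miniTurbo-V5. However, the plasmid name, the tag field (C-terminal on insert) and the feature table all place miniTurbo downstream of PSKH2, indicating a C-terminal V5-miniTurbo fusion. The V5 epitope itself is not annotated, though an unannotated gap lies between attB2 and miniTurbo. The backbone is listed as pDest663 while the name implies pDest667.

The construct comes from a program that develops resources for poorly characterized kinases. It is intended for proximity-dependent biotinylation proteomics, in which miniTurbo biotinylates proteins near PSKH2 so they can be captured and identified to map its protein-proximity network.
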