Features (pLannotate 1.2.2; 32 found; start..end, strand, type, name):
    145..744     +  CDS            PuroR: puromycin N-acetyltransferase; pac from Streptomyces alboniger; confers resistance to puromycin
    812..949     +  CDS            nef (fragment): NEF_HV1LA - Experimental evidence at protein level: Swiss-Prot protein existence level 1. Extracellular Nef protein targets CD4(+) T-lymphocytes for apoptosis by interacting with CXCR4 surface receptors. From Human immunodeficiency virus type 1 group M subtype B (isolate Lai) (HIV-1).
    935..1115    +  LTR            5' LTR (truncated): truncated 5' long terminal repeat (LTR) from HIV-1
   1187..1308    +  polyA_signal   SV40 poly(A) signal: SV40 polyadenylation signal
   1348..1483    +  rep_origin     SV40 ori: SV40 origin of replication
   1504..1522    -  promoter       T7 promoter: promoter for bacteriophage T7 RNA polymerase
   1530..1685    +  CDS            lacZα (fragment): LacZα fragment of β-galactosidase; lacZ fragment
   1690..2118    +  rep_origin     f1 ori (sequence partly withheld): f1 bacteriophage origin of replication; arrow indicates direction of (+) strand synthesis
   2171..2275    +  promoter       AmpR promoter: bla
   2276..3136    +  CDS            AmpR: β-lactamase; bla; confers resistance to ampicillin, carbenicillin, and related antibiotics
   3307..3895    +  rep_origin     ori: high-copy-number ColE1/pMB1/pBR322/pUC origin of replication
   4078..4170    +  CDS            lacI (fragment): lac repressor; lacI; The lac repressor binds to the lac operator to inhibit transcription in E. coli. This inhibition can be relieved by adding lactose or isopropyl-β-D-thiogalactopyranoside (IPTG).
   4183..4204    +  protein_bind   CAP binding site: CAP binding activates transcription in the presence of cAMP. E. coli catabolite activator protein
   4219..4249    +  promoter       lac promoter: promoter for the E. coli lac operon
   4257..4273    +  protein_bind   lac operator: The lac repressor binds to the lac operator to inhibit transcription in E. coli. This inhibition can be relieved by adding lactose or isopropyl-β-D-thiogalactopyranoside (IPTG). lac repressor encoded by lacI
   4318..4336    +  promoter       T3 promoter: promoter for bacteriophage T3 RNA polymerase
   4364..4590    +  promoter       RSV promoter: Rous sarcoma virus enhancer/promoter
   4591..4771    +  LTR            5' LTR (truncated): truncated 5' long terminal repeat (LTR) from HIV-1
   4818..4943    +  misc_feature   HIV-1 Ψ: packaging signal of human immunodeficiency virus type 1
   4927..5290    +  CDS            HIV-1 gag (fragment): gag protein from human immunodeficiency virus 1; gag
   5436..5669    +  misc_feature   RRE: The Rev response element (RRE) of HIV-1 allows for Rev-dependent mRNA export from the nucleus to the cytoplasm.
   6046..6146    +  CDS            Rev (fragment): human immunodeficiency virus 1 (HIV-1) Rev protein; rev; enhances nuclear export of unspliced and incompletely spliced viral mRNAs
   6165..6281    +  misc_feature   cPPT/CTS: central polypurine tract and central termination sequence of HIV-1
   6313..6333    +  protein_bind   attB4: mutant version of attB; core recombination site for the Gateway® BP reaction BP Clonase™
   6333..7544    +  promoter       UbC promoter: human ubiquitin C promoter
   7545..7569    +  protein_bind   attB1: mutant version of attB; recombination site for the Gateway® BP reaction BP Clonase™
   7578..8732    +  CDS            PSKH2: KPSH2_HUMAN - Experimental evidence at protein level: Swiss-Prot protein existence level 1. From Homo sapiens (Human).
   8740..8760    -  protein_bind   attB2: mutant version of attB; core recombination site for the Gateway® BP reaction BP Clonase™
   8811..9581    +  CDS            miniTurbo: N-terminally truncated mutant of the E. coli biotin ligase BioID engineered for improved catalytic efficiency (Branon et al., 2018)
   9587..9607    -  protein_bind   attB3: mutant version of attB; core recombination site for the Gateway® BP reaction BP Clonase™
   9636..10224   +  misc_feature   WPRE: woodchuck hepatitis virus posttranscriptional regulatory element
  10238..124     +  promoter       PGK promoter (across the origin): mouse phosphoglycerate kinase 1 promoter
>Addgene plasmid #170585 | p667-UBC-PSKH2-V5-miniTurbo_IDG-K | addgene full sequence | sequence record 373667 | Addgene NGS Result
GCTCAGGGGCGGGCTCAGGGGCGGGGCGGGCGCCCGAAGGTCCTCCGGAGGCCCGGCATTCTGCACGCTT
CAAAAGCGCACGTCTGCCGCGCTGTTCTCCTCTTCCTCATCTCCGGGCCTTTCGACCTGCAGCCCAAGCT
TACCATGACCGAGTACAAGCCCACGGTGCGCCTCGCCACCCGCGACGACGTCCCCAGGGCCGTACGCACC
CTCGCCGCCGCGTTCGCCGACTACCCCGCCACGCGCCACACCGTCGATCCGGACCGCCACATCGAGCGGG
TCACCGAGCTGCAAGAACTCTTCCTCACGCGCGTCGGGCTCGACATCGGCAAGGTGTGGGTCGCGGACGA
CGGCGCCGCGGTGGCGGTCTGGACCACGCCGGAGAGCGTCGAAGCGGGGGCGGTGTTCGCCGAGATCGGC
CCGCGCATGGCCGAGTTGAGCGGTTCCCGGCTGGCCGCGCAGCAACAGATGGAAGGCCTCCTGGCGCCGC
ACCGGCCCAAGGAGCCCGCGTGGTTCCTGGCCACCGTCGGCGTCTCGCCCGACCACCAGGGCAAGGGTCT
GGGCAGCGCCGTCGTGCTCCCCGGAGTGGAGGCGGCCGAGCGCGCCGGGGTGCCCGCCTTCCTGGAGACC
TCCGCGCCCCGCAACCTCCCCTTCTACGAGCGGCTCGGCTTCACCGTCACCGCCGACGTCGAGGTGCCCG
AAGGACCGCGCACCTGGTGCATGACCCGCAAGCCCGGTGCCTGACGCCCGCCCCACGACCCGCAGCGCCC
GACCGAAAGGAGCGCACGACCCCATGCATCTCGAGGGCCCGGTACCTTTAAGACCAATGACTTACAAGGC
AGCTGTAGATCTTAGCCACTTTTTAAAAGAAAAGGGGGGACTGGAAGGGCTAGCTCACTCCCAACGAAGA
CAAGATCTGCTTTTTGCTTGTACTGGGTCTCTCTGGTTAGACCAGATCTGAGCCTGGGAGCTCTCTGGCT
AACTAGGGAACCCACTGCTTAAGCCTCAATAAAGCTTGCCTTGAGTGCTTCAAGTAGTGTGTGCCCGTCT
GTTGTGTGACTCTGGTAACTAGAGATCCCTCAGACCCTTTTAGTCAGTGTGGAAAATCTCTAGCAGTAGT
AGTTCATGTCATCTTATTATTCAGTATTTATAACTTGCAAAGAAATGAATATCAGAGAGTGAGAGGAACT
TGTTTATTGCAGCTTATAATGGTTACAAATAAAGCAATAGCATCACAAATTTCACAAATAAAGCATTTTT
TTCACTGCATTCTAGTTGTGGTTTGTCCAAACTCATCAATGTATCTTATCATGTCTGGCTCTAGCTATCC
CGCCCCTAACTCCGCCCATCCCGCCCCTAACTCCGCCCAGTTCCGCCCATTCTCCGCCCCATGGCTGACT
AATTTTTTTTATTTATGCAGAGGCCGAGGCCGCCTCGGCCTCTGAGCTATTCCAGAAGTAGTGAGGAGGC
TTTTTTGGAGGCCTAGGGACGTACCCAATTCGCCCTATAGTGAGTCGTATTACGCGCGCTCACTGGCCGT
CGTTTTACAACGTCGTGACTGGGAAAACCCTGGCGTTACCCAACTTAATCGCCTTGCAGCACATCCCCCT
TTCGCCAGCTGGCGTAATAGCGAAGAGGCCCGCACCGATCGCCCTTCCCAACAGTTGCGCAGCCTGAATG
GCGAATGGG
[124 nt withheld, positions 1690-1813]
C
[91 nt withheld, positions 1815-1905]
A
[49 nt withheld, positions 1907-1955]
CCTTTGACGTTGGAGTCCACGTTCTTT
[37 nt withheld, positions 1983-2019]
ACCCTATCTCGGTCTATTCTTTTGATTTATAAGGGATTTTGCCGATTTCGGCCTATTGGTTAAAAAATGA
GCTGATTTAACAAAAATTTAACGCGAATTTTAACAAAATATTAACGCTTACAATTTAGGTGGCACTTTTC
GGGGAAATGTGCGCGGAACCCCTATTTGTTTATTTTTCTAAATACATTCAAATATGTATCCGCTCATGAG
ACAATAACCCTGATAAATGCTTCAATAATATTGAAAAAGGAAGAGTATGAGTATTCAACATTTCCGTGTC
GCCCTTATTCCCTTTTTTGCGGCATTTTGCCTTCCTGTTTTTGCTCACCCAGAAACGCTGGTGAAAGTAA
AAGATGCTGAAGATCAGTTGGGTGCACGAGTGGGTTACATCGAACTGGATCTCAACAGCGGTAAGATCCT
TGAGAGTTTTCGCCCCGAAGAACGTTTTCCAATGATGAGCACTTTTAAAGTTCTGCTATGTGGCGCGGTA
TTATCCCGTATTGACGCCGGGCAAGAGCAACTCGGTCGCCGCATACACTATTCTCAGAATGACTTGGTTG
AGTACTCACCAGTCACAGAAAAGCATCTTACGGATGGCATGACAGTAAGAGAATTATGCAGTGCTGCCAT
AACCATGAGTGATAACACTGCGGCCAACTTACTTCTGACAACGATCGGAGGACCGAAGGAGCTAACCGCT
TTTTTGCACAACATGGGGGATCATGTAACTCGCCTTGATCGTTGGGAACCGGAGCTGAATGAAGCCATAC
CAAACGACGAGCGTGACACCACGATGCCTGTAGCAATGGCAACAACGTTGCGCAAACTATTAACTGGCGA
ACTACTTACTCTAGCTTCCCGGCAACAATTAATAGACTGGATGGAGGCGGATAAAGTTGCAGGACCACTT
CTGCGCTCGGCCCTTCCGGCTGGCTGGTTTATTGCTGATAAATCTGGAGCCGGTGAGCGTGGGTCTCGCG
GTATCATTGCAGCACTGGGGCCAGATGGTAAGCCCTCCCGTATCGTAGTTATCTACACGACGGGGAGTCA
GGCAACTATGGATGAACGAAATAGACAGATCGCTGAGATAGGTGCCTCACTGATTAAGCATTGGTAACTG
TCAGACCAAGTTTACTCATATATACTTTAGATTGATTTAAAACTTCATTTTTAATTTAAAAGGATCTAGG
TGAAGATCCTTTTTGATAATCTCATGACCAAAATCCCTTAACGTGAGTTTTCGTTCCACTGAGCGTCAGA
CCCCGTAGAAAAGATCAAAGGATCTTCTTGAGATCCTTTTTTTCTGCGCGTAATCTGCTGCTTGCAAACA
AAAAAACCACCGCTACCAGCGGTGGTTTGTTTGCCGGATCAAGAGCTACCAACTCTTTTTCCGAAGGTAA
CTGGCTTCAGCAGAGCGCAGATACCAAATACTGTTCTTCTAGTGTAGCCGTAGTTAGGCCACCACTTCAA
GAACTCTGTAGCACCGCCTACATACCTCGCTCTGCTAATCCTGTTACCAGTGGCTGCTGCCAGTGGCGAT
AAGTCGTGTCTTACCGGGTTGGACTCAAGACGATAGTTACCGGATAAGGCGCAGCGGTCGGGCTGAACGG
GGGGTTCGTGCACACAGCCCAGCTTGGAGCGAACGACCTACACCGAACTGAGATACCTACAGCGTGAGCT
ATGAGAAAGCGCCACGCTTCCCGAAGGGAGAAAGGTGGACAGGTATCCGGTAAGCGGCAGGGTCGGAACA
GGAGAGCGCACGAGGGAGCTTCCAGGGGGAAACGCCTGGTATCTTTATAGTCCTGTCGGGTTTCGCCACC
TCTGACTTGAGCGTCGATTTTTGTGATGCTCGTCAGGGGGGCGGAGCCTATGGAAAAACGCCAGCAACGC
GGCCTTTTTACGGTTCCTGGCCTTTTGCTGGCCTTTTGCTCACATGTTCTTTCCTGCGTTATCCCCTGAT
TCTGTGGATAACCGTATTACCGCCTTTGAGTGAGCTGATACCGCTCGCCGCAGCCGAACGACCGAGCGCA
GCGAGTCAGTGAGCGAGGAAGCGGAAGAGCGCCCAATACGCAAACCGCCTCTCCCCGCGCGTTGGCCGAT
TCATTAATGCAGCTGGCACGACAGGTTTCCCGACTGGAAAGCGGGCAGTGAGCGCAACGCAATTAATGTG
AGTTAGCTCACTCATTAGGCACCCCAGGCTTTACACTTTATGCTTCCGGCTCGTATGTTGTGTGGAATTG
TGAGCGGATAACAATTTCACACAGGAAACAGCTATGACCATGATTACGCCAAGCGCGCAATTAACCCTCA
CTAAAGGGAACAAAAGCTGGAGCTGCAAGCTTAATGTAGTCTTATGCAATACTCTTGTAGTCTTGCAACA
TGGTAACGATGAGTTAGCAACATGCCTTACAAGGAGAGAAAAAGCACCGTGCATGCCGATTGGTGGAAGT
AAGGTGGTACGATCGTGCCTTATTAGGAAGGCAACAGACGGGTCTGACATGGATTGGACGAACCACTGAA
TTGCCGCATTGCAGAGATATTGTATTTAAGTGCCTAGCTCGATACATAAACGGGTCTCTCTGGTTAGACC
AGATCTGAGCCTGGGAGCTCTCTGGCTAACTAGGGAACCCACTGCTTAAGCCTCAATAAAGCTTGCCTTG
AGTGCTTCAAGTAGTGTGTGCCCGTCTGTTGTGTGACTCTGGTAACTAGAGATCCCTCAGACCCTTTTAG
TCAGTGTGGAAAATCTCTAGCAGTGGCGCCCGAACAGGGACTTGAAAGCGAAAGGGAAACCAGAGGAGCT
CTCTCGACGCAGGACTCGGCTTGCTGAAGCGCGCACGGCAAGAGGCGAGGGGCGGCGACTGGTGAGTACG
CCAAAAATTTTGACTAGCGGAGGCTAGAAGGAGAGAGATGGGTGCGAGAGCGTCAGTATTAAGCGGGGGA
GAATTAGATCGCGATGGGAAAAAATTCGGTTAAGGCCAGGGGGAAAGAAAAAATATAAATTAAAACATAT
AGTATGGGCAAGCAGGGAGCTAGAACGATTCGCAGTTAATCCTGGCCTGTTAGAAACATCAGAAGGCTGT
AGACAAATACTGGGACAGCTACAACCATCCCTTCAGACAGGATCAGAAGAACTTAGATCATTATATAATA
CAGTAGCAACCCTCTATTGTGTGCATCAAAGGATAGAGATAAAAGACACCAAGGAAGCTTTAGACAAGAT
AGAGGAAGAGCAAAACAAAAGTAAGACCACCGCACAGCAAGCGGCCGCTGATCTTCAGACCTGGAGGAGG
AGATATGAGGGACAATTGGAGAAGTGAATTATATAAATATAAAGTAGTAAAAATTGAACCATTAGGAGTA
GCACCCACCAAGGCAAAGAGAAGAGTGGTGCAGAGAGAAAAAAGAGCAGTGGGAATAGGAGCTTTGTTCC
TTGGGTTCTTGGGAGCAGCAGGAAGCACTATGGGCGCAGCGTCAATGACGCTGACGGTACAGGCCAGACA
ATTATTGTCTGGTATAGTGCAGCAGCAGAACAATTTGCTGAGGGCTATTGAGGCGCAACAGCATCTGTTG
CAACTCACAGTCTGGGGCATCAAGCAGCTCCAGGCAAGAATCCTGGCTGTGGAAAGATACCTAAAGGATC
AACAGCTCCTGGGGATTTGGGGTTGCTCTGGAAAACTCATTTGCACCACTGCTGTGCCTTGGAATGCTAG
TTGGAGTAATAAATCTCTGGAACAGATTTGGAATCACACGACCTGGATGGAGTGGGACAGAGAAATTAAC
AATTACACAAGCTTAATACACTCCTTAATTGAAGAATCGCAAAACCAGCAAGAAAAGAATGAACAAGAAT
TATTGGAATTAGATAAATGGGCAAGTTTGTGGAATTGGTTTAACATAACAAATTGGCTGTGGTATATAAA
ATTATTCATAATGATAGTAGGAGGCTTGGTAGGTTTAAGAATAGTTTTTGCTGTACTTTCTATAGTGAAT
AGAGTTAGGCAGGGATATTCACCATTATCGTTTCAGACCCACCTCCCAACCCCGAGGGGACCCGACAGGC
CCGAAGGAATAGAAGAAGAAGGTGGAGAGAGAGACAGAGACAGATCCATTCGATTAGTGAACGGATCTCG
ACGGTATCGGTTAACTTTTAAAAGAAAAGGGGGGATTGGGGGGTACAGTGCAGGGGAAAGAATAGTAGAC
ATAATAGCAACAGACATACAAACTAAAGAATTACAAAAACAAATTACAAAATTCAAAATTTTATCGTCCA
GTGTGGTGGAATTCTGCAGATATCAACTTTGTATAGAAAAGTTGGCCTCCGCGCCGGGTTTTGGCGCCTC
CCGCGGGCGCCCCCCTCCTCACGGCGAGCGCTGCCACGTCAGACGAAGGGCGCAGCGAGCGTCCTGATCC
TTCCGCCCGGACGCTCAGGACAGCGGCCCGCTGCTCATAAGACTCGGCCTTAGAACCCCAGTATCAGCAG
AAGGACATTTTAGGACGGGACTTGGGTGACTCTAGGGCACTGGTTTTCTTTCCAGAGAGCGGAACAGGCG
AGGAAAAGTAGTCCCTTCTCGGCGATTCTGCGGAGGGATCTCCGTGGGGCGGTGAACGCCGATGATTATA
TAAGGACGCGCCGGGTGTGGCACAGCTAGTTCCGTCGCAGCCGGGATTTGGGTCGCGGTTCTTGTTTGTG
GATCGCTGTGATCGTCACTTGGTGAGTAGCGGGCTGCTGGGCTGGCCGGGGCTTTCGTGGCCGCCGGGCC
GCTCGGTGGGACGGAAGCGTGTGGAGAGACCGCCAAGGGCTGTAGTCTGGGTCCGCGAGCAAGGTTGCCC
TGAACTGGGGGTTGGGGGGAGCGCAGCAAAATGGCGGCTGTTCCCGAGTCTTGAATGGAAGACGCTTGTG
AGGCGGGCTGTGAGGTCGTTGAAACAAGGTGGGGGGCATGGTGGGCGGCAAGAACCCAAGGTCTTGAGGC
CTTCGCTAATGCGGGAAAGCTCTTATTCGGGTGAGATGGGCTGGGGCACCATCTGGGGACCCTGACGTGA
AGTTTGTCACTGACTGGAGAACTCGGTTTGTCGTCTGTTGCGGGGGCGGCAGTTATGGCGGTGCCGTTGG
GCAGTGCACCCGTACCTTTGGGAGCGCGCGCCCTCGTCGTGTCGTGACGTCACCCGTTCTGTTGGCTTAT
AATGCAGGGTGGGGCCACCTGCCGGTAGGTGTGCGGTAGGCTTTTCTCCGTCGCAGGACGCAGGGTTCGG
GCCTAGGGTAGGCTCTCCTGAATCGACAGGCGCCGGACCTCTGGTGAGGGGAGGGATAAGTGAGGCGTCA
GTTTCTTTGGTCGGTTTTATGTACCTATCTTCTTAAGTAGCTGAAGCTCCGGTTTTGAACTATGCGCTCG
GGGTTGGCGAGTGTGTTTTGTGAAGTTTTTTAGGCACCTTTTGAAATGTAATCATTTGGGTCAATATGTA
ATTTTCAGTGTTAGACTAGTAAATTGTCCGCTAAATTCTGGCCGTTTTTGGCTTTTTTGTTAGACACAAG
TTTGTACAAAAAAGCAGGCTTAGCCACCATGGGGTGCGGCGCCAGCAGGAAGGTGGTCCCGGGGCCACCA
GCGCTGGCTTGGGCCAAGCACGAAGGTCAAAACCAAGCCGGCGTCGGAGGCGCGGGGCCTGGGCCCGAGG
CGGCGGCCCAGGCGGCGCAGAGGATACAGGTGGCTCGCTTCCGAGCCAAGTTCGACCCCCGGGTCCTTGC
CAGATATGACATCAAAGCTCTTATTGGGACAGGCAGTTTCAGCAGGGTTGTCAGGGTAGAGCAGAAGACC
ACCAAGAAACCTTTTGCAATAAAAGTGATGGAAACCAGAGAGAGGGAAGGTAGAGAAGCGTGCGTGTCTG
AGCTGAGCGTCCTGCGGCGGGTTAGCCATCGTTACATTGTCCAGCTCATGGAGATCTTTGAGACTGAGGA
TCAAGTTTACATGGTAATGGAGCTGGCTACCGGAGGGGAGCTCTTTGATCGACTCATTGCTCAGGGATCC
TTTACAGAGCGGGATGCCGTCAGGATCCTCCAGATGGTTGCTGATGGGATTAGGTATTTGCATGCGCTGC
AGATAACTCATAGGAATCTAAAGCCTGAAAACCTCTTATACTATCATCCAGGTGAAGAGTCGAAAATTTT
AATTACAGATTTTGGTTTGGCATACTCCGGGAAAAAAAGTGGTGACTGGACAATGAAGACACTCTGTGGG
ACCCCAGAGTACATAGCTCCTGAGGTTTTGCTAAGGAAGCCTTATACCAGTGCAGTGGACATGTGGGCTC
TTGGTGTGATCACATATGCTTTACTTAGCGGATTCCTGCCTTTTGATGATGAAAGCCAGACAAGGCTTTA
CAGGAAGATTCTGAAAGGCAAATATAATTATACAGGAGAGCCTTGGCCAAGCATTTCCCACTTGGCGAAG
GACTTTATAGACAAACTACTGATTTTGGAGGCTGGTCATCGCATGTCAGCTGGCCAGGCCCTGGACCATC
CCTGGGTGATCACCATGGCTGCAGGGTCTTCCATGAAGAATCTCCAGAGGGCCATATCCCGAAACCTCAT
GCAGAGGGCCTCTCCCCACTCTCAGAGTCCTGGATCTGCACAGTCTTCTAAGTCACATTATTCTCACAAA
TCCAGGCATATGTGGAGCAAGAGAAACTTAAGGATAGTAGAATCGCCACTGTCTGCGCTTTTGTCAAACC
CAGCTTTCTTGTACAAAGTGGGCGGCAAGCCCATCCCCAACCCCCTGCTGGGCCTGGACAGCACCGCTAG
CATCCCGCTGCTGAACGCTAAACAGATTCTGGGACAGCTGGACGGCGGGAGCGTGGCAGTCCTGCCTGTG
GTCGACTCCACCAATCAGTACCTGCTGGATCGAATCGGCGAGCTGAAGAGTGGGGATGCTTGCATTGCAG
AATATCAGCAGGCAGGGAGAGGAAGCAGAGGGAGGAAATGGTTCTCTCCTTTTGGAGCTAACCTGTACCT
GAGTATGTTTTGGCGCCTGAAGCGGGGACCAGCAGCAATCGGCCTGGGCCCGGTCATCGGAATTGTCATG
GCAGAAGCGCTGCGAAAGCTGGGAGCAGACAAGGTGCGAGTCAAATGGCCCAATGACCTGTATCTGCAGG
ATAGAAAGCTGGCAGGCATCCTGGTGGAGCTGGCCGGAATAACAGGCGATGCTGCACAGATCGTCATTGG
CGCCGGGATTAACGTGGCTATGAGGCGCGTGGAGGAAAGCGTGGTCAATCAGGGCTGGATCACACTGCAG
GAAGCAGGGATTAACCTGGACAGGAATACTCTGGCCGCTATGCTGATCCGAGAGCTGCGGGCAGCCCTGG
AACTGTTCGAGCAGGAAGGCCTGGCTCCATATCTGTCACGGTGGGAGAAGCTGGATAACTTCATCAATAG
ACCCGTGAAGCTGATCATTGGGGACAAAGAGATTTTCGGGATTAGCCGGGGGATTGATAAACAGGGAGCC
CTGCTGCTGGAACAGGACGGAGTTATCAAACCCTGGATGGGCGGAGAAATCAGTCTGCGGTCTGCCGAAA
AGTAAGCCAACTTTATTATACATAGTTGATATCCAGCACAGTGGCGGCCGCTCGACAATCAACCTCTGGA
TTACAAAATTTGTGAAAGATTGACTGGTATTCTTAACTATGTTGCTCCTTTTACGCTATGTGGATACGCT
GCTTTAATGCCTTTGTATCATGCTATTGCTTCCCGTATGGCTTTCATTTTCTCCTCCTTGTATAAATCCT
GGTTGCTGTCTCTTTATGAGGAGTTGTGGCCCGTTGTCAGGCAACGTGGCGTGGTGTGCACTGTGTTTGC
TGACGCAACCCCCACTGGTTGGGGCATTGCCACCACCTGTCAGCTCCTTTCCGGGACTTTCGCTTTCCCC
CTCCCTATTGCCACGGCGGAACTCATCGCCGCCTGCCTTGCCCGCTGCTGGACAGGGGCTCGGCTGTTGG
GCACTGACAATTCCGTGGTGTTGTCGGGGAAGCTGACGTCCTTTCCATGGCTGCTCGCCTGTGTTGCCAC
CTGGATTCTGCGCGGGACGTCCTTCTGCTACGTCCCTTCGGCCCTCAATCCAGCGGACCTTCCTTCCCGC
GGCCTGCTGCCGGCTCTGCGGCCTCTTCCGCGTCTTCGCCTTCGCCCTCAGACGAGTCGGATCTCCCTTT
GGGCCGCCTCCCCGCCTGGAATTCTACCGGGTAGGGGAGGCGCTTTTCCCAAGGCAGTCTGGAGCATGCG
CTTTAGCAGCCCCGCTGGGCACTTGGCGCTACACAAGTGGCCTCTGGCCTCGCACACATTCCACATCCAC
CGGTAGGCGCCAACCGGCTCCGTTCTTTGGTGGCCCCTTCGCGCCACCTTCTACTCCTCCCCTAGTCAGG
AAGTTCCCCCCCGCCCCGCAGCTCGCGTCGTGCAGGACGTGACAAATGGAAGTAGCACGTCTCACTAGTC
TCGTGCAGATGGACAGCACCGCTGAGCAATGGAAGCGGGTAGGCCTTTGGGGCAGCGGCCAATAGCAGCT
TTGCTCCTTCGCTTTCTGGGCTCAGAGGCTGGGAAGGGGTGGGTCCGGGGGCGG
